>Addgene plasmid #168053 | pRECLV103_PGBD5_B | addgene full sequence | sequence record 331740 | Addgene NGS Result
GAGGGCCTATTTCCCATGATTCCTTCATATTTGCATATACGATACAAGGCTGTTAGAGAGATAATTGGAA
TTAATTTGACTGTAAACACAAAGATATTAGTACAAAATACGTGACGTAGAAAGTAATAATTTCTTGGGTA
GTTTGCAGTTTTAAAATTATGTTTTAAAATGGACTATCATATGCTTACCGTAACTTGAAAGTATTTCGAT
TTCTTGGCTTTATATATCTTGTGGAAAGGACGAAACACCGGTATCTATACATTGAATCAATATTGGCAAT
TAGCCATATTAGTCATTGGTTATATAGCATAAATCAATATTGGCTATTGGCCATTGCATACGTTGTATCT
ATATCATAATATGTACATTTATATTGGCTCATGTCCAATATGACCGCCATGTTGACATTGATTATTGACT
AGTTATTAATAGTAATCAATTACGGGGTCATTAGTTCATAGCCCATATATGGAGTTCCGCGTTACATAAC
TTACGGTAAATGGCCCGCCTGGCTGACCGCCCAACGACCCCCGCCCATTGACGTCAATAATGACGTATGT
TCCCATAGTAACGCCAATAGGGACTTTCCATTGACGTCAATGGGTGGAGTATTTACGGTAAACTGCCCAC
TTGGCAGTACATCAAGTGTATCATATGCCAAGTCCGCCCCCTATTGACGTCAATGACGGTAAATGGCCCG
CCTGGCATTATGCCCAGTACATGACCTTACGGGACTTTCCTACTTGGCAGTACATCTACGTATTAGTCAT
CGCTATTACCATGGTGATGCGGTTTTGGCAGTACATCAATGGGCGTGGATAGCGGTTTGACTCACGGGGA
TTTCCAAGTCTCCACCCCATTGACGTCAATGGGAGTTTGTTTTGGCACCAAAATCAACGGGACTTTCCAA
AATGTCGTAACAACTCCGCCCCATTGACGCAAATGGGCGGTAGGCGTGTACGGTGGGAGGTCTATATAAG
CAGAGCTCGTTTAGTGAACCGTCAGATCGCCTGGAGACGCCATCCACGCTGTTTTGACCTCCATAGAAGA
TTCTAGAACCATGGTGAGCAAGGGCGAGGAGCTGTTCACCGGGGTGGTGCCCATCCTGGTCGAGCTGGAC
GGCGACGTAAACGGCCACAAGTTCAGCGTGTCCGGCGAGGGCGAGGGCGATGCCACCTACGGCAAGCTGA
CCCTGAAGTTCATCTGCACCACCGGCAAGCTGCCCGTGCCCTGGCCCACCCTCGTGACCACCCTGACCTA
CGGCGTGCAGTGCTTCAGCCGCTACCCCGACCACATGAAGCAGCACGACTTCTTCAAGTCCGCCATGCCC
GAAGGCTACGTCCAGGAGCGCACCATCTTCTTCAAGGACGACGGCAACTACAAGACCCGCGCCGAGGTGA
AGTTCGAGGGCGACACCCTGGTGAACCGCATCGAGCTGAAGGGCATCGACTTCAAGGAGGACGGCAACAT
CCTGGGGCACAAGCTGGAGTACAACTACAACAGCCACAACGTCTATATCATGGCCGACAAGCAGAAGAAC
GGCATCAAGGTGAACTTCAAGATCCGCCACAACATCGAGGACGGCAGCGTGCAGCTCGCCGACCACTACC
AGCAGAACACCCCCATCGGCGACGGCCCCGTGCTGCTGCCCGACAACCACTACCTGAGCACCCAGTCCGC
CCTGAGCAAAGACCCCAACGAGAAGCGCGATCACATGGTCCTGCTGGAGTTCGTGACCGCCGCCGGGATC
ACTCTCGGCATGGACGAGCTGTACAAGGTTCGAAACACCATGGCCGAGGGCGGCGGGGGCGCGCGGAGGA
GGGCGCCGGCGCTGCTCGAGGCTGCCCGCGCGCGCTACGAGAGCCTGCACATCTCGGACGACGTGTTCGG
CGAGTCCGGCCCGGACAGCGGCGGGAACCCCTTCTACAGCACCTCGGCCGCCTCGCGCTCCTCCTCGGCC
GCCTCCTCGGACGACGAGCGCGAGCCCCCGGGACCCCCAGGGGCCGCCCCGCCACCGCCCCGCGCCCCGG
ACGCACAGGAGCCGGAGGAGGACGAGGCCGGCGCGGGCTGGAGCGCAGCGCTGCGGGACCGCCCGCCCCC
GCGCTTCGAGGATACCGGCGGTCCCACCCGAAAGATGCCCCCCAGCGCCAGTGCCGTGGACTTCTTCCAG
CTCTTTGTCCCAGACAACGTCCTCAAGAACATGGTGGTGCAGACAAACATGTATGCCAAGAAGTTCCAGG
AGCGGTTTGGGAGCGACGGAGCCTGGGTGGAGGTGACGCTGACGGAGATGAAGGCGTTCCTGGGCTACAT
GATCTCCACCAGCATCTCCCACTGCGAGTCCGTCCTCAGCATCTGGAGCGGAGGCTTCTACAGCAACCGC
AGCCTCGCCCTCGTCATGAGCCAGGCCCGCTTCGAGAAGATCCTCAAGTACTTCCACGTCGTGGCCTTCC
GCTCCAGCCAGACCACGCACGGGCTCTACAAGGTCCAGCCCTTCCTCGACTCCCTGCAGAACAGCTTCGA
CTCTGCCTTCAGGCCTTCCCAAACCCAGGTGCTACATGAACCCCTGATCGATGAGGATCCTGTATTCATT
GCCACGTGCACAGAGCGGGAGCTGCGAAAGAGGAAAAAGCGGAAATTCAGCCTCTGGGTCAGACAATGTT
CTTCCACTGGCTTCATCATCCAGATTTATGTCCACCTGAAGGAAGGTGGGGGCCCAGATGGCCTGGATGC
GCTGAAGAATAAGCCCCAGCTCCACAGCATGGTGGCCAGGAGCCTGTGCCGGAACGCGGCAGGCAAGAAC
TACATCATTTTCACGGGGCCCAGCATCACCAGCCTGACGCTGTTTGAAGAGTTTGAGAAGCAAGGGATTT
ACTGCTGCGGCTTGCTCCGCGCGCGGAAGAGTGACTGCACCGGCCTCCCACTGTCCATGCTGACCAACCC
AGCCACACCCCCGGCCCGGGGCCAGTACCAAATCAAGATGAAGGGGAACATGTCCTTGATCTGCTGGTAC
AACAAAGGACACTTCCGCTTCCTGACCAACGCCTACTCCCCGGTGCAGCAGGGAGTCATCATCAAAAGGA
AGAGTGGGGAGATCCCATGCCCCTTGGCCGTGGAGGCGTTTGCCGCTCACCTGAGCTACATCTGCAGATA
CGATGACAAATACAGCAAGTATTTCATTTCTCATAAACCAAACAAGACCTGGCAGCAGGTGTTCTGGTTC
GCCATCAGCATCGCCATCAACAATGCCTACATCCTGTACAAAATGTCAGACGCCTACCACGTGAAGAGGT
ACAGCCGGGCGCAGTTTGGAGAGAGACTCGTCAGAGAGCTGCTGGGCTTGGAGGATGCCTCTCCGACCCA
CTAGCTCGAGTGCGGCCGCAACCCAGCTTTCTTGTACAAAGTGGTTGATCGCGTGCATGCGACGTCATAG
CTCTCTCCCAATTCTCGACCTCGAGACAAATGGCAGTATTCATCCACAATTTTAAAAGAAAAGGGGGGAT
TGGGGGGTACAGTGCAGGGGAAAGAATAGTAGACATAATAGCAACAGACATACAAACTAAAGAATTACAA
AAACAAATTACAAAAATTCAAAATTTTCGGGTTTATTACAGGGACAGCAGAGATCCACTTTGGCCGCGGC
TCGAGGGGGTTGGGGTTGCGCCTTTTCCAAGGCAGCCCTGGGTTTGCGCAGGGACGCGGCTGCTCTGGGC
GTGGTTCCGGGAAACGCAGCGGCGCCGACCCTGGGTCTCGCACATTCTTCACGTCCGTTCGCAGCGTCAC
CCGGATCTTCGCCGCTACCCTTGTGGGCCCCCCGGCGACGCTTCCTGCTCCGCCCCTAAGTCGGGAAGGT
TCCTTGCGGTTCGCGGCGTGCCGGACGTGACAAACGGAAGCCGCACGTCTCACTAGTACCCTCGCAGACG
GACAGCGCCAGGGAGCAATGGCAGCGCGCCGACCGCGATGGGCTGTGGCCAATAGCGGCTGCTCAGCAGG
GCGCGCCGAGAGCAGCGGCCGGGAAGGGGCGGTGCGGGAGGCGGGGTGTGGGGCGGTAGTGTGGGCCCTG
TTCCTGCCCGCGCGGTGTTCCGCATTCTGCAAGCCTCCGGAGCGCACGTCGGCAGTCGGCTCCCTCGTTG
ACCGAATCACCGACCTCTCTCCCCAGGGGGATCCACCGGAGCTTACCATGACCGAGTACAAGCCCACGGT
GCGCCTCGCCACCCGCGACGACGTCCCCAGGGCGGTACGCACCCTCGCCGCCGCGTTCGCCGACTACCCC
GCCACGCGCCACACCGTCGATCCGGACCGCCACATCGAGCGGGTCACCGAGCTGCAAGAACTCTTCCTCA
CGCGCGTCGGGCTCGACATCGGCAAGGTGTGGGTCGCGGACGACGGCGCCGCGGTGGCGGTCTGGACCAC
GCCGGAGAGCGTCGAAGCGGGGGCGGTGTTCGCCGAGATCGGCCCGCGCATGGCCGAGTTGAGCGGTTCC
CGGCTGGCCGCGCAGCAACAGATGGAAGGCCTCCTGGCGCCGCACCGGCCCAAGGAGCCCGCGTGGTTCC
TGGCCACCGTCGGCGTCTCGCCCGACCACCAGGGCAAGGGTCTGGGCAGCGCCGTCGTGCTCCCCGGAGT
GGAGGCGGCCGAGCGCGCCGGGGTGCCCGCCTTCCTGGAGACCTCCGCGCCCCGCAACCTCCCCTTCTAC
GAGCGGCTCGGCTTCACCGTCACCGCCGACGTCGAGGTGCCCGAAGGACCGCGCACCTGGTGCATGACCC
GCAAGCCCGGTGCCTGACGCCCGCCCCACGACCCGCAGCGCCCGACCGAAAGGAGCGCACGACCCCATGC
ATCGGTACCTTTAAGACCAATGACTTACAAGGCAGCTGTAGATCTTAGCCACTTTTTAAAAGAAAAGGGG
GGACTGGAAGGGCTAATTCACTCCCAACGAAGACAAGATCTGCTTTTTGCTTGTACTGGGTCTCTCTGGT
TAGACCAGATCTGAGCCTGGGAGCTCTCTGGCTAACTAGGGAACCCACTGCTTAAGCCTCAATAAAGCTT
GCCTTGAGTGCTTCAAGTAGTGTGTGCCCGTCTGTTGTGTGACTCTGGTAACTAGAGATCCCTCAGACCC
TTTTAGTCAGTGTGGAAAATCTCTAGCAGTAGTAGTTCATGTCATCTTATTATTCAGTATTTATAACTTG
CAAAGAAATGAATATCAGAGAGTGAGAGGAACTTGTTTATTGCAGCTTATAATGGTTACAAATAAAGCAA
TAGCATCACAAATTTCACAAATAAAGCATTTTTTTCACTGCATTCTAGTTGTGGTTTGTCCAAACTCATC
AATGTATCTTATCATGTCTGGCTCTAGCTATCCCGCCCCTAACTCCGCCCATCCCGCCCCTAACTCCGCC
CAGTTCCGCCCATTCTCCGCCCCATGGCTGACTAATTTTTTTTATTTATGCAGAGGCCGAGGCCGCCTCG
GCCTCTGAGCTATTCCAGAAGTAGTGAGGAGGCTTTTTTGGAGGCCTAGGGACGTACCCAATTCGCCCTA
TAGTGAGTCGTATTACGCGCGCTCACTGGCCGTCGTTTTACAACGTCGTGACTGGGAAAACCCTGGCGTT
ACCCAACTTAATCGCCTTGCAGCACATCCCCCTTTCGCCAGCTGGCGTAATAGCGAAGAGGCCCGCACCG
ATCGCCCTTCCCAACAGTTGCGCAGCCTGAATGGCGAATGGG
[124 nt withheld, positions 5713-5836]
C
[91 nt withheld, positions 5838-5928]
A
[49 nt withheld, positions 5930-5978]
CCTTTGACGTTGGAGTCCACGTTCTTT
[37 nt withheld, positions 6006-6042]
ACCCTATCTCGGTCTATTCTTTTGATTTATAAGGGATTTTGCCGATTTCGGCCTATTGGTTAAAAAATGA
GCTGATTTAACAAAAATTTAACGCGAATTTTAACAAAATATTAACGCTTACAATTTAGGTGGCACTTTTC
GGGGAAATGTGCGCGGAACCCCTATTTGTTTATTTTTCTAAATACATTCAAATATGTATCCGCTCATGAG
ACAATAACCCTGATAAATGCTTCAATAATATTGAAAAAGGAAGAGTATGAGTATTCAACATTTCCGTGTC
GCCCTTATTCCCTTTTTTGCGGCATTTTGCCTTCCTGTTTTTGCTCACCCAGAAACGCTGGTGAAAGTAA
AAGATGCTGAAGATCAGTTGGGTGCACGAGTGGGTTACATCGAACTGGATCTCAACAGCGGTAAGATCCT
TGAGAGTTTTCGCCCCGAAGAACGTTTTCCAATGATGAGCACTTTTAAAGTTCTGCTATGTGGCGCGGTA
TTATCCCGTATTGACGCCGGGCAAGAGCAACTCGGTCGCCGCATACACTATTCTCAGAATGACTTGGTTG
AGTACTCACCAGTCACAGAAAAGCATCTTACGGATGGCATGACAGTAAGAGAATTATGCAGTGCTGCCAT
AACCATGAGTGATAACACTGCGGCCAACTTACTTCTGACAACGATCGGAGGACCGAAGGAGCTAACCGCT
TTTTTGCACAACATGGGGGATCATGTAACTCGCCTTGATCGTTGGGAACCGGAGCTGAATGAAGCCATAC
CAAACGACGAGCGTGACACCACGATGCCTGTAGCAATGGCAACAACGTTGCGCAAACTATTAACTGGCGA
ACTACTTACTCTAGCTTCCCGGCAACAATTAATAGACTGGATGGAGGCGGATAAAGTTGCAGGACCACTT
CTGCGCTCGGCCCTTCCGGCTGGCTGGTTTATTGCTGATAAATCTGGAGCCGGTGAGCGTGGGTCTCGCG
GTATCATTGCAGCACTGGGGCCAGATGGTAAGCCCTCCCGTATCGTAGTTATCTACACGACGGGGAGTCA
GGCAACTATGGATGAACGAAATAGACAGATCGCTGAGATAGGTGCCTCACTGATTAAGCATTGGTAACTG
TCAGACCAAGTTTACTCATATATACTTTAGATTGATTTAAAACTTCATTTTTAATTTAAAAGGATCTAGG
TGAAGATCCTTTTTGATAATCTCATGACCAAAATCCCTTAACGTGAGTTTTCGTTCCACTGAGCGTCAGA
CCCCGTAGAAAAGATCAAAGGATCTTCTTGAGATCCTTTTTTTCTGCGCGTAATCTGCTGCTTGCAAACA
AAAAAACCACCGCTACCAGCGGTGGTTTGTTTGCCGGATCAAGAGCTACCAACTCTTTTTCCGAAGGTAA
CTGGCTTCAGCAGAGCGCAGATACCAAATACTGTTCTTCTAGTGTAGCCGTAGTTAGGCCACCACTTCAA
GAACTCTGTAGCACCGCCTACATACCTCGCTCTGCTAATCCTGTTACCAGTGGCTGCTGCCAGTGGCGAT
AAGTCGTGTCTTACCGGGTTGGACTCAAGACGATAGTTACCGGATAAGGCGCAGCGGTCGGGCTGAACGG
GGGGTTCGTGCACACAGCCCAGCTTGGAGCGAACGACCTACACCGAACTGAGATACCTACAGCGTGAGCT
ATGAGAAAGCGCCACGCTTCCCGAAGGGAGAAAGGCGGACAGGTATCCGGTAAGCGGCAGGGTCGGAACA
GGAGAGCGCACGAGGGAGCTTCCAGGGGGAAACGCCTGGTATCTTTATAGTCCTGTCGGGTTTCGCCACC
TCTGACTTGAGCGTCGATTTTTGTGATGCTCGTCAGGGGGGCGGAGCCTATGGAAAAACGCCAGCAACGC
GGCCTTTTTACGGTTCCTGGCCTTTTGCTGGCCTTTTGCTCACATGTTCTTTCCTGCGTTATCCCCTGAT
TCTGTGGATAACCGTATTACCGCCTTTGAGTGAGCTGATACCGCTCGCCGCAGCCGAACGACCGAGCGCA
GCGAGTCAGTGAGCGAGGAAGCGGAAGAGCGCCCAATACGCAAACCGCCTCTCCCCGCGCGTTGGCCGAT
TCATTAATGCAGCTGGCACGACAGGTTTCCCGACTGGAAAGCGGGCAGTGAGCGCAACGCAATTAATGTG
AGTTAGCTCACTCATTAGGCACCCCAGGCTTTACACTTTATGCTTCCGGCTCGTATGTTGTGTGGAATTG
TGAGCGGATAACAATTTCACACAGGAAACAGCTATGACCATGATTACGCCAAGCGCGCAATTAACCCTCA
CTAAAGGGAACAAAAGCTGGAGCTGCAAGCTTAATGTAGTCTTATGCAATACTCTTGTAGTCTTGCAACA
TGGTAACGATGAGTTAGCAACATGCCTTACAAGGAGAGAAAAAGCACCGTGCATGCCGATTGGTGGAAGT
AAGGTGGTACGATCGTGCCTTATTAGGAAGGCAACAGACGGGTCTGACATGGATTGGACGAACCACTGAA
TTGCCGCATTGCAGAGATATTGTATTTAAGTGCCTAGCTCGATACATAAACGGGTCTCTCTGGTTAGACC
AGATCTGAGCCTGGGAGCTCTCTGGCTAACTAGGGAACCCACTGCTTAAGCCTCAATAAAGCTTGCCTTG
AGTGCTTCAAGTAGTGTGTGCCCGTCTGTTGTGTGACTCTGGTAACTAGAGATCCCTCAGACCCTTTTAG
TCAGTGTGGAAAATCTCTAGCAGTGGCGCCCGAACAGGGACTTGAAAGCGAAAGGGAAACCAGAGGAGCT
CTCTCGACGCAGGACTCGGCTTGCTGAAGCGCGCACGGCAAGAGGCGAGGGGCGGCGACTGGTGAGTACG
CCAAAAATTTTGACTAGCGGAGGCTAGAAGGAGAGAGATGGGTGCGAGAGCGTCAGTATTAAGCGGGGGA
GAATTAGATCGCGATGGGAAAAAATTCGGTTAAGGCCAGGGGGAAAGAAAAAATATAAATTAAAACATAT
AGTATGGGCAAGCAGGGAGCTAGAACGATTCGCAGTTAATCCTGGCCTGTTAGAAACATCAGAAGGCTGT
AGACAAATACTGGGACAGCTACAACCATCCCTTCAGACAGGATCAGAAGAACTTAGATCATTATATAATA
CAGTAGCAACCCTCTATTGTGTGCATCAAAGGATAGAGATAAAAGACACCAAGGAAGCTTTAGACAAGAT
AGAGGAAGAGCAAAACAAAAGTAAGACCACCGCACAGCAAGCGGCCGCTGATCTTCAGACCTGGAGGAGG
AGATATGAGGGACAATTGGAGAAGTGAATTATATAAATATAAAGTAGTAAAAATTGAACCATTAGGAGTA
GCACCCACCAAGGCAAAGAGAAGAGTGGTGCAGAGAGAAAAAAGAGCAGTGGGAATAGGAGCTTTGTTCC
TTGGGTTCTTGGGAGCAGCAGGAAGCACTATGGGCGCAGCGTCAATGACGCTGACGGTACAGGCCAGACA
ATTATTGTCTGGTATAGTGCAGCAGCAGAACAATTTGCTGAGGGCTATTGAGGCGCAACAGCATCTGTTG
CAACTCACAGTCTGGGGCATCAAGCAGCTCCAGGCAAGAATCCTGGCTGTGGAAAGATACCTAAAGGATC
AACAGCTCCTGGGGATTTGGGGTTGCTCTGGAAAACTCATTTGCACCACTGCTGTGCCTTGGAATGCTAG
TTGGAGTAATAAATCTCTGGAACAGATTTGGAATCACACGACCTGGATGGAGTGGGACAGAGAAATTAAC
AATTACACAAGCTTAATACACTCCTTAATTGAAGAATCGCAAAACCAGCAAGAAAAGAATGAACAAGAAT
TATTGGAATTAGATAAATGGGCAAGTTTGTGGAATTGGTTTAACATAACAAATTGGCTGTGGTATATAAA
ATTATTCATAATGATAGTAGGAGGCTTGGTAGGTTTAAGAATAGTTTTTGCTGTACTTTCTATAGTGAAT
AGAGTTAGGCAGGGATATTCACCATTATCGTTTCAGACCCACCTCCCAACCCCGAGGGGACCCGACAGGC
CCGAAGGAATAGAAGAAGAAGGTGGAGAGAGAGACAGAGACAGATCCATTCGATTAGTGAACGGATCTCG
ACGGTATCGATCACGAGACTAGCCTCGAGCGGCCGCCCCCTTCACC
Features (pLannotate 1.2.2; 30 found; start..end, strand, type, name):
      1..241     +  promoter       U6 promoter: RNA polymerase III promoter for human U6 snRNA
    404..783     +  enhancer       CMV enhancer: human cytomegalovirus immediate early enhancer
    784..987     +  promoter       CMV promoter: human cytomegalovirus (CMV) immediate early promoter
   1061..1777    +  CDS            EGFP: EGFP is a basic (constitutively fluorescent) green fluorescent protein published in 1996, derived from Aequorea victoria. It is reported to be a rapidly-maturing weak dimer with moderate acid sensitivity.
   1790..3361    +  CDS            PGBD5: PGBD5_HUMAN - Experimental evidence at protein level: Swiss-Prot protein existence level 1. Transposase that mediates sequence-specific genomic rearrangements (PubMed:26406119, PubMed:28504702). Can induce genomic rearrangements that inactivate the HPRT1 gene (PubMed:27491780). From Homo sapiens (Human).
   3381..3405    -  protein_bind   attB2: mutant version of attB; recombination site for the Gateway® BP reaction BP Clonase™
   3480..3597    +  misc_feature   cPPT/CTS: central polypurine tract and central termination sequence of HIV-1
   3646..4156    +  promoter       hPGK promoter: human phosphoglycerate kinase 1 promoter
   4178..4777    +  CDS            PuroR (fragment): puromycin N-acetyltransferase; pac from Streptomyces; confers resistance to puromycin
   4820..4903    +  CDS            nef (fragment): NEF_HV1Z2 - Experimental evidence at protein level: Swiss-Prot protein existence level 1. Extracellular Nef protein targets CD4(+) T-lymphocytes for apoptosis by interacting with CXCR4 surface receptors. From Human immunodeficiency virus type 1 group M subtype D (isolate Z2/CDC-Z34) (HIV-1).
   4905..5138    +  LTR            3' LTR (ΔU3): self-inactivating 3' long terminal repeat (LTR) from HIV-1
   5210..5331    +  polyA_signal   SV40 poly(A) signal: SV40 polyadenylation signal
   5371..5506    +  rep_origin     SV40 ori: SV40 origin of replication
   5527..5545    -  promoter       T7 promoter: promoter for bacteriophage T7 RNA polymerase
   5553..5708    +  CDS            lacZα (fragment): LacZα fragment of β-galactosidase; lacZ fragment
   5713..6141    +  rep_origin     f1 ori (sequence partly withheld): f1 bacteriophage origin of replication; arrow indicates direction of (+) strand synthesis
   6194..6298    +  promoter       AmpR promoter: bla
   6299..7159    +  CDS            AmpR: β-lactamase; bla; confers resistance to ampicillin, carbenicillin, and related antibiotics
   7330..7918    +  rep_origin     ori: high-copy-number ColE1/pMB1/pBR322/pUC origin of replication
   8101..8193    +  CDS            lacI (fragment): lac repressor; lacI; The lac repressor binds to the lac operator to inhibit transcription in E. coli. This inhibition can be relieved by adding lactose or isopropyl-β-D-thiogalactopyranoside (IPTG).
   8206..8227    +  protein_bind   CAP binding site: CAP binding activates transcription in the presence of cAMP. E. coli catabolite activator protein
   8242..8272    +  promoter       lac promoter: promoter for the E. coli lac operon
   8280..8296    +  protein_bind   lac operator: The lac repressor binds to the lac operator to inhibit transcription in E. coli. This inhibition can be relieved by adding lactose or isopropyl-β-D-thiogalactopyranoside (IPTG). lac repressor encoded by lacI
   8341..8359    +  promoter       T3 promoter: promoter for bacteriophage T3 RNA polymerase
   8387..8613    +  promoter       RSV promoter: Rous sarcoma virus enhancer/promoter
   8614..8794    +  LTR            5' LTR (truncated): truncated 5' long terminal repeat (LTR) from HIV-1
   8841..8966    +  misc_feature   HIV-1 Ψ: packaging signal of human immunodeficiency virus type 1
   8950..9313    +  CDS            HIV-1 gag (fragment): gag protein from human immunodeficiency virus 1; gag
   9459..9692    +  misc_feature   RRE: The Rev response element (RRE) of HIV-1 allows for Rev-dependent mRNA export from the nucleus to the cytoplasm.
  10069..10169   +  CDS            Rev (fragment): human immunodeficiency virus 1 (HIV-1) Rev protein; rev; enhances nuclear export of unspliced and incompletely spliced viral mRNAs
