[The description below was written by a language model from this plasmid's Addgene catalogue record and pLannotate feature annotations shown in this document.]
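Description:
pRECLV103_PGBD5_B is a lentiviral mammalian expression plasmid built on the commercial pReceiver-Lv103 backbone, carrying human PGBD5 (piggyBac transposable element derived 5) fused at its N terminus to EGFP. It is propagated in E. coli through a high-copy ColE1/pUC-type origin with ampicillin resistance. The backbone also retains an f1 origin, an SV40 origin and poly(A) signal, and remnants of a lacZα/lac promoter cloning region flanked by T3 and T7 promoters. The catalogue gives a total size of about 10.3 kb, while the annotated sequencing result is slightly shorter at about 10.2 kb.

The viral portion has a third-generation, self-inactivating layout. An RSV promoter drives a truncated HIV-1 5' LTR, followed by the Ψ packaging signal with a partial gag fragment and the Rev response element, and the transfer cassette ends in a ΔU3 3' LTR. These elements allow genomic RNA to be produced and packaged when helper functions are supplied in trans, and they leave an integrated provirus with inactive LTR promoter activity. Within the cassette, the CMV enhancer/promoter drives the EGFP–PGBD5 open reading frame. An attB2 site just downstream of it reflects the Gateway cloning method. A cPPT/CTS element follows, and then a human PGK promoter drives puromycin N-acetyltransferase for selecting transduced cells. A U6 promoter is also annotated upstream of the CMV enhancer, but no associated small RNA insert is listed.

PGBD5 is annotated as a transposase that mediates sequence-specific genomic rearrangements. The construct therefore suits stable, fluorescently trackable expression of the protein in mammalian cells, in line with the associated work on PGBD5-driven oncogenic mutations in human tumors.
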