Addgene plasmid #168053: pRECLV103_PGBD5_B
Purpose: Lentiviral expression vector for fusion of GFP with human PGBD5, NCBI: NM_001258311.1
Depositing lab: Alex Kentsis. Depositing organization: Memorial Sloan-Kettering Cancer Center. Publication: PGBD5 promotes site-specific oncogenic mutations in human tumors. Henssen AG, Koche R, Zhuang J, Jiang E, Reed C, Eisenberg A, Still E, MacArthur IC, Rodriguez-Fos E, Gonzalez S, Puiggros M, Blackford AN, Mason CE, de Stanchina E, Gonen M, Emde AK, Shah M, Arora K, Reeves C, Socci ND, Perlman E, Antonescu CR, Roberts CWM, Steen H, Mullen E, Jackson SP, Torrents D, Weng Z, Armstrong SA, Kentsis A. Nat Genet. 2017 May 15. doi: 10.1038/ng.3866. PubMed 28504702.
Backbone
  Vector backbone: pReceiver-Lv103
  Backbone manufacturer: Genecopeia
  Backbone size w/o insert (bp): 8721
  Total vector size (bp): 10296
  Vector type: Mammalian Expression, Lentiviral
  Selectable markers: Puromycin
Growth in bacteria
  Bacterial resistance: Ampicillin, 100 μg/mL
  Growth temperature: 37°C
  Growth strain: NEB Stable
  Copy number: High Copy
Gene/Insert
  Gene/Insert name: PGBD5
  Species: H. sapiens (human)
  Insert size (bp): 1575
  GenBank ID: NM_001258311.1
  Entrez Gene: PGBD5
  Tag / fusion protein: GFP (N terminal on insert)
  Cloning method: Gateway Cloning
  Sequencing primers: 5′ agaacatggtggtgcagaca; 3′ TACAAGGTCCAGCCCTTCC
Terms and licenses: Academic/Nonprofit Terms; Industry Terms: Not Available to Industry
How to cite: pRECLV103_PGBD5_B was a gift from Alex Kentsis (Addgene plasmid # 168053 ; http://n2t.net/addgene:168053 ; RRID:Addgene_168053)
